>Addgene plasmid #34869 | pCFJ353 - MCS(ttTi4391, I) | depositor full sequence | sequence record 42170 | pCFJ353 - MCS(ttTi4391, I) sequence 6960 bps
ATGAGCACTTTTAAAGTTCTGCTATGTGGCGCGGTATTATCCCGTATTGACGCCGGGCAAGAGCAACTCG
GTCGCCGCATACACTATTCTCAGAATGACTTGGTTGAGTACTCACCAGTCACAGAAAAGCATCTTACGGA
TGGCATGACAGTAAGAGAATTATGCAGTGCTGCCATAACCATGAGTGATAACACTGCGGCCAACTTACTT
CTGACAACGATCGGAGGACCGAAGGAGCTAACCGCTTTTTTGCACAACATGGGGGATCATGTAACTCGCC
TTGATCGTTGGGAACCGGAGCTGAATGAAGCCATACCAAACGACGAGCGTGACACCACGATGCCTGTAGC
AATGGCAACAACGTTGCGCAAACTATTAACTGGCGAACTACTTACTCTAGCTTCCCGGCAACAATTAATA
GACTGGATGGAGGCGGATAAAGTTGCAGGACCACTTCTGCGCTCGGCCCTTCCGGCTGGCTGGTTTATTG
CTGATAAATCTGGAGCCGGTGAGCGTGGGTCTCGCGGTATCATTGCAGCACTGGGGCCAGATGGTAAGCC
CTCCCGTATCGTAGTTATCTACACGACGGGGAGTCAGGCAACTATGGATGAACGAAATAGACAGATCGCT
GAGATAGGTGCCTCACTGATTAAGCATTGGTAACTGTCAGACCAAGTTTACTCATATATACTTTAGATTG
ATTTAAAACTTCATTTTTAATTTAAAAGGATCTAGGTGAAGATCCTTTTTGATAATCTCATGACCAAAAT
CCCTTAACGTGAGTTTTCGTTCCACTGAGCGTCAGACCCCGTAGAAAAGATCAAAGGATCTTCTTGAGAT
CCTTTTTTTCTGCGCGTAATCTGCTGCTTGCAAACAAAAAAACCACCGCTACCAGCGGTGGTTTGTTTGC
CGGATCAAGAGCTACCAACTCTTTTTCCGAAGGTAACTGGCTTCAGCAGAGCGCAGATACCAAATACTGT
CCTTCTAGTGTAGCCGTAGTTAGGCCACCACTTCAAGAACTCTGTAGCACCGCCTACATACCTCGCTCTG
CTAATCCTGTTACCAGTGGCTGCTGCCAGTGGCGATAAGTCGTGTCTTACCGGGTTGGACTCAAGACGAT
AGTTACCGGATAAGGCGCAGCGGTCGGGCTGAACGGGGGGTTCGTGCACACAGCCCAGCTTGGAGCGAAC
GACCTACACCGAACTGAGATACCTACAGCGTGAGCTATGAGAAAGCGCCACGCTTCCCGAAGGGAGAAAG
GCGGACAGGTATCCGGTAAGCGGCAGGGTCGGAACAGGAGAGCGCACGAGGGAGCTTCCAGGGGGAAACG
CCTGGTATCTTTATAGTCCTGTCGGGTTTCGCCACCTCTGACTTGAGCGTCGATTTTTGTGATGCTCGTC
AGGGGGGCGGAGCCTATGGAAAAACGCCAGCAACGCGGCCTTTTTACGGTTCCTGGTCTTTTGCTGGCCT
TTTGCTCACATGTTCTTTCCTGCGTTATCCCCTGATTCTGTGGATAACCGTATTACCGCCTTTGAGTGAG
CTGATACCATCGAATTATCAACTATGTATAATAAAGTTGTCCATCAGACTCCAATGCAAGTGCGAATGTA
AAACCTGCGAATGTAGCACTTAGTAAGAATGGTCAATGGTTCTACTTGACAGCTCGACAGTATGAAAATG
GAATCTGGTATCATATATCCGGAGCAAGTGCCATATCTAAAAGACATGTTCTTACTACTTCCCGAGTTGT
CATGTCAAGTAAGAGAAAATGGAGGGCTAATAATCAATCGGTAGACTGTAAAGGTGACTTGAAGTAAGGC
TAAATTTGTTATATAATATTGATTTGAATCTGTGTTCAGATACGTCGAGGTTCCAGCAGGATTTCTGGAA
AAAAACATGTTTAGACGTTTTCAATGTGTAATGAACGGGACCGACTGCCATGATATAGCTACTCCTGTGA
AAGCTTATATTTTGAACTACTGCCCGAACATGACAGAGCATGTGGCCTATCATCCAATGATTATCGAGTT
TGATGACACTTTCACGAACAGTACACCTTGTCTATCAGATGAAGTTAATATTGGTAATGGGGTTTATGTG
CATGGTTATGAAGACAATGGTAATGGGAAAAATAACGGCGTTGGATTGAAGCATCGACTTCTTTGGGTAA
TCTTGAATCTAATAGATTTCAAAGAGCAAGTACATATTTGCAGGTAATAGACTTACAAGAGAAACTAGTC
ATTACTGAAAGCTTTCATGGGGAATATGAGTTTGGAAGCCCTTTATCCAGAGTGATTGGCAGAAAATGGA
CAATTGTTGGGCTGGGTACAACTTGTAAGTTTTAGATTTAAGGTTGAATTGTCCGATCTTTTTTCAGATA
TGGATTTCACTTCTAATGTGTTCTTCCGCAGGTCTGAAGGCTTGCAGCGTCGTAGAATTAGAAACTCTTC
AAATTAGAGATCCTATGAGGTCGAGCGCCGCGCCGGCCTCACGGCGAAACCCCGGACGTGTCGCTTCCAA
ATAACTACCTTTTCGCAAAAAAAGGAGCAAAAAATCACAAGAAAGGAGCCGGGGTGAGCTTTTTCTATGA
AGAAAAACAATTTAAAAAAAAATTGAATTTCAGGGCAAGAAGAAGGAGGCAGCTGCTGCTGGACATGCCT
AACATTTCTGATAATTTTCAAATTTTTCGCAATAAATATTTTTGGTTTGTAAAATTAGTTTCTTGGAAAC
AAGCAGGGTACTGTAGGAGTTATGTAGAAGAACTGTAGGGGTACTGTGGGGGCATTGTACTCAGTAAACC
CGTTCAGAATATACCCAGATTCAAACAAAATTAGAACCGTACAAGCCTATATTGTGAATTTATCTGCACA
AATTTAATTTGGATGTACACAAAATCAATTTGGATCTACACAAACCTACACAAATTCAGTTTACATCTAC
TCAAACTTGCAATCTATGCAAATTAAGTTTGGATCTAGACAATCTTGGTTTACATCTGCCCAAAATTAGA
ATTTTTCATAGTATAGGCTTGTACGGTTTTAAATGGGTTTGAATCTGGGTCCACTTTGTACAAGAAAGCT
GGGTCACGGGCAGGAAACAGCTATGACCATGATTACGCCAAGCTACGTAATACGACTCACTAGTGGGCAG
ATCTTCGAATGCATCGCGCGCACCGTACGTCTCGAGGAATTCCTGCAGGATATCTGGATCCACGAAGCTT
CCCATGGTGACGTCACCGGTTCTAGATACCTAGGTGAGCTCTGGTACCCTCTAGTCAAGGCCTTAAGTGA
GTCGTATTACGGACTGGCCGTCGTTTTACACCCGTGCAGTTGAAATTGAAAATGAGTTAAAGTTGGAGTT
TTTATTGAAAACAGATTTCCGTGTGATTAGTGTTTTTAGCGAGTGTGACAGGACAGCGAAAAAATATAGA
AACAAGGGGGGAACTGAAAAGCTTAGGAATGCATTGAACATGAGAAGGGGAAGGGGAAGGAACAAACTAG
ACAGGAATTATTGGAATTTAATCACATTTGGAGTTTTTTTTCTATTCGACAGAATAATTATCCAGAACAT
TTTTGTATTAAATATTTATGCATCATATGAGTAGTCGGCTTTGTTGTGCATGACGAGTTTGTTATCGACG
AAATAGAAGCTGTCAGAACGAGTCTCGTTTGGATTGTTGATCATGTCGTCCACTGAAAAAGAGATTAGTC
TTTTGAATTGTACTTTTTAGAATAATGACTCACTGAGTTGTTGAGAGAGTTGAGGGAACTCATAGATATG
TTCACAGTTGTTTCGTGAATTCGGAATACAGAATCCGAATTCAAAGTCAAAACACTTCAGAAGGCGATCT
TTGAAGAAGTGACGTTCGATCATTCGGAAATGATGGATTGGGATGTCTCCTACTTTGAATTCCACAGTTG
CTCCGACCGTTTTGAGTTTCAAAAAGTTTGGAGCAAATCTATAACGCACGTATCTTGCCGACTCCTGTGG
CGACTCATCATTCTCCTGATCGTTCTCCGGTTTGGCGATCTCGAAAAGCACTTGCTCAGTGTCCAGATCA
CGGATTTGGAACTTGGTGAACTCGATGTTATAGATGTTCGCAGATGGGGAGCATAAGAATCCTAAATTTA
TGTTTTAAACTGAAATCCAAAGGGAGCAAGATACCTTGAGTGATTCCCGGAAGTGCTAAAACGTCGTTCG
GAGTGATTTGAGCTTTCTTCGCAAGCTCCGATTCCGTTGTGATTCCTTGTTCGGTGCTTGGTGGTGGCCG
TGGCATCTGGAAATATGGAAAAGTTCAACAAAAAGAAAAGAGAAAAGAATGAAATCGGATATCAAGAGTT
AGTTGAGCGGTTTCTCTAGTTTTCTGAGTCTCACCTGCGACGGGAAGGTCGCCGAGCCGGGTGGAATCGA
TCGTTGTTGCTCGGCTTTCATATCGGTTTGGTTGGAAGCGGCTGAAAACGGAAAGAAGTGGAAGAAGGAA
AAGAGTGTGGTGTGACAGGAAAATGGTAATTAGAGGGTGCCAAATAACCAGCTATATTTTGTTTTTTTTT
GAAAACATTTTTAAAAAGAAAAATACGATAATGATATCAGATGGATTTCCGGAAAACTGGTATGAAAAAT
TTCAACCTTTTTGAGTACATGTAATCAAAATACACTTTGTAAATTATCATTTTTATTGAAACTCCACCAT
TTTTCTATTTATAACGCTAATAATTTGAAAAAGAAACCTATTGCGAACCGCGGGGTGAATCCCAAAAACG
AATGCGTTTTGGTGGAGTGATTGATTCGAATCGAAGAAGAAAAAGAAGAAGACGTGGAATAGAGAGCTCA
CTCTTAACCGAGCAGCACACACCGACAGAAAAAAAAATGAAATGAATGAGGGTCTTCTTCTTCTTCTTCT
TCGAATGATTGACAGAAATGGGAAAAAGAGGAAGATTGAGAAGGGAAAAAGGAAGGAGAAAAGAAGCAGA
AGAAGACGTCAGAGAGGAGAGGAACGAGCGGAAAAGCAGCGGGCGCAAGTCATAGAAGTAGCAGAGCTGG
GGAGAAGAAGACACTATCCAAGAAAGGAATGACGAGAGAGTATGCAAAGGGGTATAGGGTGCAGACAGAA
TAGGAACAGAATAACAGATGATGAGCCAAGAAGAGTTGAAAAGGGCGATGAATTTGTCATGTAACTTAAT
TTGGGTCAATTTGAGCATGATGAATTGAAATCATCCCTTGTTGGGAGTTAATAACCGGTTTGTTATCAGA
AACCCTGTAATAGAAGGGCGCCCTAACTTTGAGCCAATTCATCCCGGTTTCTGTCAAATATATCAAAAAG
TGGTCAACTGACAAATTGTTTTTGATATTATAATAAACATTTTATCCGTTAACAATTTTCGAATACTTTT
TACAAGGACTTGGATAAATTGGCTCAAGCCTGCTTTTTTGTACAAACTTGTATGAACGGTTTTACTGAGT
AGGGGTGTTGCATCTATACCGTAGAGAAACCGAAGGGGCACTGTAGCGGTACTGCAAGATTATTGTTTAG
GGGTACTGTAAGGATACCATGGGAGTACTGTAGAAGTACTGTAGGGGTGCTGTAGGGATACTGTAGGGAT
ACTGTTGTAGTGCTGTAGGGGTACTGTAGCGACACTGTAACTATAACGCAGAGGAACCGTAGAGGTACTG
TAGATGTTACCGTAGAGGTACCGGTACTGTAAGGGTACTGTCGGGGTACAGAAATAGTAATGTAGAGGTA
ACGTATGGATATTGTGTTGGGGTACTGTAGCGGCACTGTAGGGGTGTTGCATCTATACCGTAGAGAAACC
GAAGGGGCACTGTAGCGGTACTGCAAGATTATTGTTTAGGGGTACTGTAAGGATACCATGGGAGTAGTGT
AGAAGTACTGTAGGGGTACTGTAGGGGGACTGTAAGGATACTGTAGAGGTACTGTAGAGGTACCTAAGTG
GTATTGTGAGGTACTGTAGGGGTACTGTAAGATTATTGTAGAGGAACTGTAGAGATACTGTCGAGGTACT
GTGGGGTTACTGTAGGAGTTATAACAAGCTTTATTCTCAATAATAATAGTCAAAATCCGCATACATCGGA
GGAATCATCAATAGCTGCTTGATACACTCCTCCTCGATTTCACTGCGATGTCTGTAATCTTGTTGAAAAC
GGTGATCACAACTTTTCTATACAAAGTTGATAGCTTGGCGGATCCCTGGCGTTACCCAACTTAATCGCCT
TGCAGCACATCCCCCTTTCGCCAGCTGGCGTAATAGCGAAGAGGCCCGCACCGATCGCCCTTCCCAACAG
TTGCGCAGCCTGAATGGCGAATGGCGCCTGATGCGGTATTTTCTCCTTACGCATCTGTGCGGTATTTCAC
ACCGCATATGGTGCACTCTCAGTACAATCTGCTCTGATGCCGCATAGTTAAGCCAGCCCCGACACCCGCC
AACACCCGCTGACGCGCCCTGACGGGCTTGTCTGCTCCCGGCATCCGCTTACAGACAAGCTGTGACCGTC
TCCGGGAGCTGCATGTGTCAGAGGTTTTCACCGTCATCACCGAAACGCGCGAGACGAAAGGGCCTCGTGA
TACGCCTATTTTTATAGGTTAATGTCATGATAATAATGGTTTCTTAGACGTCAGGTGGCACTTTTCGGGG
AAATGTGCGCGGAACCCCTATTTGTTTATTTTTCTAAATACATTCAAATATGTATCCGCTCATGAGACAA
TAACCCTGATAAATGCTTCAATAATATTGAAAAAGGAAGAGTATGAGTATTCAACATTTCCGTGTCGCCC
TTATTCCCTTTTTTGCGGCATTTTGCCTTCCTGTTTTTGCTCACCCAGAAACGCTGGTGAAAGTAAAAGA
TGCTGAAGATCAGTTGGGTGCACGAGTGGGTTACATCGAACTGGATCTCAACAGCGGTAAGATCCTTGAG
AGTTTTCGCCCCGAAGAACGTTTTCCAATG
Features (pLannotate 1.2.2; 13 found; start..end, strand, type, name):
    834..1422    +  rep_origin     ori: high-copy-number ColE1/pMB1/pBR322/pUC origin of replication
   1559..1579    +  protein_bind   attB3: mutant version of attB; core recombination site for the Gateway® BP reaction BP Clonase™
   3061..3081    +  protein_bind   attB2: mutant version of attB; core recombination site for the Gateway® BP reaction BP Clonase™
   3303..3320    +  CDS            lacZα (fragment): LacZα fragment of β-galactosidase; lacZ fragment
   3589..4431    -  CDS            unc-119: UN119_CAEEL - Experimental evidence at protein level: Swiss-Prot protein existence level 1. Myristoyl-binding protein that acts as a cargo adapter: specifically binds the myristoyl moiety of a subset of N-terminally myristoylated proteins and is required for their localization. Plays a key role in ciliary membrane localization of proteins. Required for the establishment or function of the nervous system. From Caenorhabditis elegans.
   4542..4559    +  misc_feature   P element 5' end (fragment): No description available
   5417..5441    -  protein_bind   attB1: mutant version of attB; recombination site for the Gateway® BP reaction BP Clonase™
   6169..6189    -  protein_bind   attB4: mutant version of attB; core recombination site for the Gateway® BP reaction BP Clonase™
   6204..6321    +  CDS            lacZα (fragment): LacZα fragment of β-galactosidase; lacZ fragment
   6327..6426    -  misc_feature   bom (fragment): basis of mobility region from pBR322
   6528..6563    -  CDS            rop (fragment): Rop protein, which maintains plasmids at low copy number; rop
   6658..6762    +  promoter       AmpR promoter: bla
   6763..663     +  CDS            AmpR (across the origin): β-lactamase; bla; confers resistance to ampicillin, carbenicillin, and related antibiotics
