[The description below was written by a language model from this plasmid's Addgene catalogue record and pLannotate feature annotations shown in this document.]
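Description:
pCFJ353 - MCS(ttTi4391, I) is a C. elegans targeting vector built for Mos1-mediated transgenesis, designed to direct insertion of transgenes at the ttTi4391 Mos1 transposon site, which the construct name places on chromosome I. It derives from the Gateway destination backbone pDESTR4-R3, modified by removal of the backbone M13F and M13R primer sites. The 6,960 bp plasmid is propagated in E. coli at high copy from a ColE1/pUC-type origin and selected with ampicillin through a β-lactamase gene driven by its own promoter. Short bom, rop and lacZα fragments detected in the sequence are backbone remnants.

The payload was assembled by multisite Gateway cloning, which accounts for the four recombined sites annotated in the sequence (attB4, attB1, attB2 and attB3). These divide the insert into three segments. The central segment, between attB1 and attB2, carries an unc-119 coding sequence, annotated by similarity to the C. elegans protein. This is the standard rescue marker that restores normal movement to unc-119 mutant worms and so allows transformants to be identified. The segments between attB4 and attB1 and between attB2 and attB3 are unannotated; given the insert name "ttTi4391 targeting", they most plausibly hold the genomic homology arms flanking the Mos1 site, although the feature table does not label them. The "MCS" in the name indicates a multiple cloning site for introducing a transgene of interest next to the marker, and the small lacZα fragment near unc-119 may reflect polylinker sequence, but its position is not annotated. An 18 bp match to a P element end is likely incidental.

In use, Mos1 excision creates a chromosomal break that is repaired from the plasmid template, copying the marker and cargo into the locus as a single-copy insertion.
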