Addgene plasmid #34869: pCFJ353 - MCS(ttTi4391, I)
Depositing lab: Erik Jorgensen. Depositing organization: University of Utah. Publication: Improved Mos1-mediated transgenesis in C. elegans. Frokjaer-Jensen C, Davis MW, Ailion M, Jorgensen EM. Nat Methods. 2012 Jan 30;9(2):117-8. doi: 10.1038/nmeth.1865. PubMed 22290181.
Backbone
  Vector backbone: pDESTR4-R3
  Modifications to backbone: Removal of M13F and M13R primer sites
  Vector type: Worm targeting
Growth in bacteria
  Bacterial resistance: Ampicillin, 100 μg/mL
  Growth temperature: 37°C
  Growth strain: Top10
  Copy number: High Copy
Gene/Insert
  Gene/Insert name: ttTi4391 targeting
  Species: C. elegans (nematode)
  Cloning method: Gateway Cloning
  Sequencing primers: 5′ M13F; 3′ M13R
Terms and licenses: Academic/Nonprofit Terms; Industry Terms: Not Available to Industry
How to cite: pCFJ353 - MCS(ttTi4391, I) was a gift from Erik Jorgensen (Addgene plasmid # 34869 ; http://n2t.net/addgene:34869 ; RRID:Addgene_34869)
