>Addgene plasmid #34869 | pCFJ353 - MCS(ttTi4391, I) | addgene partial sequence | sequence record 68925 | M13Fwd20
TAGAGGGTACCAGAGCTCACCTAGGTATCTAGAACCGGTGACGTCACCATGGGAAGCTTCGTGGATCCAG
ATATCCTGCAGGAATTCCTCGAGACGTACGGTGCGCGCGATGCATTCGAAGATCTGCCCACTAGTGAGTC
GTATTACGTAGCTTGGCGTAATCATGGTCATAGCTGTTTCCTGCCCGTGACCCAGCTTTCTTGTACAAAG
TGGACCCAGATTCAAACCCATTTAAAACCGTACAAGCCTATACTATGAAAAATTCTAATTTTGGGCAGAT
GTAAACCAAGATTGTCTAGATCCAAACTTAATTTGCATAGATTGCAAGTTTGAGTAGATGTAAACTGAAT
TTGTGTAGGTTTGTGTAGATCCAAATTGATTTTGTGTACATCCAAATTAAATTTGTGCAGATAAATTCAC
AATATAGGCTTGTACGGTTCTAATTTTGTTTGAATCTGGGTATATTCTGAACGGGTTTACTGAGTACAAT
GCCCCCACAGTACCCCTACAGTTCTTCTACATAACTCCTACAGTACCCTGCTTGTTTCCAAGAAACTAAT
TTTACAAACCAAAAATATTTATTGCGAAAAATTTGAAAATTATCAGAAATGTTAGGCATGTCCAGCAGCA
GCTGCCTCCTTCTTCTTGCCCTGAAATTCAATTTTTTTTTAAATTGTTTTTCTTCATAGAAAAAGCTCAC
CCCGGCTCCTTTCTTGTGATTTTTTGCTCCTTTTTTTGCGAAAAGGTAGTTATTTGGAAGCGACACGTCC
GGGGTTTCGCCGTGAGGCCGGCGCGGCGCTCGACCTCATAGGATCTCTAATTTGAAGAGT
